>Addgene plasmid #143483 | TFORF1282 | addgene full sequence | sequence record 338748 | Addgene NGS Result
GGCTCCGGTGCCCGTCAGTGGGCAGAGCGCACATCGCCCACAGTCCCCGAGAAGTTGGGGGGAGGGGTCG
GCAATTGAACCGGTGCCTAGAGAAGGTGGCGCGGGGTAAACTGGGAAAGTGATGTCGTGTACTGGCTCCG
CCTTTTTCCCGAGGGTGGGGGAGAACCGTATATAAGTGCAGTAGTCGCCGTGAACGTTCTTTTTCGCAAC
GGGTTTGCCGCCAGAACACAGGTAAGTGCCGTGTGTGGTTCCCGCGGGCCTGGCCTCTTTACGGGTTATG
GCCCTTGCGTGCCTTGAATTACTTCCACCTGGCTGCAGTACGTGATTCTTGATCCCGAGCTTCGGGTTGG
AAGTGGGTGGGAGAGTTCGAGGCCTTGCGCTTAAGGAGCCCCTTCGCCTCGTGCTTGAGTTGAGGCCTGG
CCTGGGCGCTGGGGCCGCCGCGTGCGAATCTGGTGGCACCTTCGCGCCTGTCTCGCTGCTTTCGATAAGT
CTCTAGCCATTTAAAATTTTTGATGACCTGCTGCGACGCTTTTTTTCTGGCAAGATAGTCTTGTAAATGC
GGGCCAAGATCTGCACACTGGTATTTCGGTTTTTGGGGCCGCGGGCGGCGACGGGGCCCGTGCGTCCCAG
CGCACATGTTCGGCGAGGCGGGGCCTGCGAGCGCGGCCACCGAGAATCGGACGGGGGTAGTCTCAAGCTG
GCCGGCCTGCTCTGGTGCCTGGCCTCGCGCCGCCGTGTATCGCCCCGCCCTGGGCGGCAAGGCTGGCCCG
GTCGGCACCAGTTGCGTGAGCGGAAAGATGGCCGCTTCCCGGCCCTGCTGCAGGGAGCTCAAAATGGAGG
ACGCGGCGCTCGGGAGAGCGGGCGGGTGAGTCACCCACACAAAGGAAAAGGGCCTTTCCGTCCTCAGCCG
TCGCTTCATGTGACTCCACGGAGTACCGGGCGCCGTCCAGGCACCTCGATTAGTTCTCGAGCTTTTGGAG
TACGTCGTCTTTAGGTTGGGGGGAGGGGTTTTATGCGATGGAGTTTCCCCACACTGAGTGGGTGGAGACT
GAAGTTAGGCCAGCTTGGCACTTGATGTAATTCTCCTTGGAATTTGCCCTTTTTGAGTTTGGATCTTGGT
TCATTCTCAAGCCTCAGACAGTGGTTCAAAGTTTTTTTCTTCCATTTCAGGTGTCGTGAGGCTAGCACCG
CCACCATGTCGAGGCGCAAGCAGGCGAAACCCCAGCACATCAACTCGGAGGAGGACCAGGGCGAGCAGCA
GCCGCAGCAGCAGACCCCGGAGTTTGCAGATGCGGCCCCAGCGGCGCCCGCGGCGGGGGAGCTGGGTGCT
CCAGTGAACCACCCAGGGAATGACGAGGTGGCGAGTGAGGATGAAGCCACAGTAAAGCGGCTTCGTCGGG
AGGAGACGCACGTCTGTGAGAAATGCTGTGCGGAGTTCTTCAGCATCTCTGAGTTCCTGGAACATAAGAA
AAATTGCACTAAAAATCCACCTGTCCTCATCATGAATGACAGCGAGGGGCCTGTGCCTTCAGAAGACTTC
TCCGGAGCTGTACTGAGCCACCAGCCCACCAGTCCCGGCAGTAAGGACTGTCACAGGGAGAATGGCGGCA
GCTCAGAGGACATGAAGGAGAAGCCGGATGCGGAGTCTGTGGTGTACCTAAAGACAGAGACAGCCCTGCC
ACCCACCCCCCAGGACATAAGCTATTTAGCCAAAGGCAAAGTGGCCAACACTAATGTGACCTTGCAGGCA
CTACGGGGCACCAAGGTGGCGGTGAATCAGCGGAGCGCGGATGCACTCCCTGCCCCCGTGCCTGGTGCCA
ACAGCATCCCGTGGGTCCTCGAGCAGATCTTGTGTCTGCAGCAGCAGCAGCTACAGCAGATCCAGCTCAC
CGAGCAGATCCGCATCCAGGTGAACATGTGGGCCTCCCACGCCCTCCACTCAAGCGGGGCAGGGGCCGAC
ACTCTGAAGACCTTGGGCAGCCACATGTCTCAGCAGGTTTCTGCAGCTGTGGCTTTGCTCAGCCAGAAAG
CTGGAAGCCAAGGTCTGTCTCTGGATGCCTTGAAACAAGCCAAGCTACCTCACGCCAACATCCCTTCTGC
CACCAGCTCCCTGTCCCCAGGGCTGGCACCCTTCACTCTGAAGCCGGATGGGACCCGGGTGCTCCCGAAC
GTCATGTCCCGCCTCCCGAGCGCTTTGCTTCCTCAGGCCCCGGGCTCGGTGCTCTTCCAGAGCCCTTTCT
CCACTGTGGCGCTAGACACATCCAAGAAAGGGAAGGGGAAGCCACCGAACATCTCCGCGGTGGATGTCAA
ACCCAAAGACGAGGCGGCCCTCTACAAGCACAAGTGTCGGAGCAGTCTCCCTTCCACGTTTATCCGAGCC
CCGCCGACCTATGTCAAGGTTGAAGTTCCTGGCACATTTGTGGGACCCTCGACATTGTCCCCAGGGATGA
CCCCTTTGTTAGCAGCCCAGCCACGCCGACAGGCCAAGCAACATGGCTGCACACGGTGTGGGAAGAACTT
CTCGTCTGCTAGCGCTCTTCAGATCCACGAGCGGACTCACACTGGAGAGAAGCCTTTTGTGTGCAACATT
TGTGGGCGAGCTTTTACCACCAAAGGCAACTTAAAGGTTCACTACATGACACACGGGGCGAACAATAACT
CAGCCCGCCGTGGAAGGAAGTTGGCCATCGAGAACACCATGGCTCTGTTAGGTACGGACGGAAAAAGAGT
CTCAGAAATCTTTCCCAAGGAAATCCTGGCCCCTTCAGTGAATGTGGACCCTGTTGTGTGGAACCAGTAC
ACCAGCATGCTCAATGGCGGTCTGGCCGTGAAGACCAATGAGATCTCTGTGATCCAGAGTGGGGGGGTTC
CTACCCTCCCGGTTTCCTTGGGGGCCACCTCCGTTGTGAATAACGCCACTGTCTCCAAGATGGATGGCTC
CCAGTCGGGTATCAGTGCAGATGTGGAAAAACCAAGTGCTACTGACGGCGTTCCCAAACACCAGTTTCCT
CACTTCCTGGAAGAAAACAAGATTGCGGTCAGCTAGTAATGAACTAGTCCGTAACTTGAAAGTATTTCGA
TTTCTTGGCTTTATATATCTTGTGGAAAGGACGACGCCTCACTTATTCCGGGTAAAGAACGCGTTAAGTC
GACAATCAACCTCTGGATTACAAAATTTGTGAAAGATTGACTGGTATTCTTAACTATGTTGCTCCTTTTA
CGCTATGTGGATACGCTGCTTTAATGCCTTTGTATCATGCTATTGCTTCCCGTATGGCTTTCATTTTCTC
CTCCTTGTATAAATCCTGGTTGCTGTCTCTTTATGAGGAGTTGTGGCCCGTTGTCAGGCAACGTGGCGTG
GTGTGCACTGTGTTTGCTGACGCAACCCCCACTGGTTGGGGCATTGCCACCACCTGTCAGCTCCTTTCCG
GGACTTTCGCTTTCCCCCTCCCTATTGCCACGGCGGAACTCATCGCCGCCTGCCTTGCCCGCTGCTGGAC
AGGGGCTCGGCTGTTGGGCACTGACAATTCCGTGGTGTTGTCGGGGAAATCATCGTCCTTTCCTTGGCTG
CTCGCCTGTGTTGCCACCTGGATTCTGCGCGGGACGTCCTTCTGCTACGTCCCTTCGGCCCTCAATCCAG
CGGACCTTCCTTCCCGCGGCCTGCTGCCGGCTCTGCGGCCTCTTCCGCGTCTTCGCCTTCGCCCTCAGAC
GAGTCGGATCTCCCTTTGGGCCGCCTCCCCGCGTCGACTTTAAGACCAATGACTTACAAGGCAGCTGTAG
ATCTTAGCCACTTTTTAAAAGAAAAGGGGGGACTGGAAGGGCTAATTCACTCCCAACGAAGACAAGATCT
GCTTTTTGCTTGTACTGGGTCTCTCTGGTTAGACCAGATCTGAGCCTGGGAGCTCTCTGGCTAACTAGGG
AACCCACTGCTTAAGCCTCAATAAAGCTTGCCTTGAGTGCTTCAAGTAGTGTGTGCCCGTCTGTTGTGTG
ACTCTGGTAACTAGAGATCCCTCAGACCCTTTTAGTCAGTGTGGAAAATCTCTAGCAGTACGTATAGTAG
TTCATGTCATCTTATTATTCAGTATTTATAACTTGCAAAGAAATGAATATCAGAGAGTGAGAGGAACTTG
TTTATTGCAGCTTATAATGGTTACAAATAAAGCAATAGCATCACAAATTTCACAAATAAAGCATTTTTTT
CACTGCATTCTAGTTGTGGTTTGTCCAAACTCATCAATGTATCTTATCATGTCTGGCTCTAGCTATCCCG
CCCCTAACTCCGCCCATCCCGCCCCTAACTCCGCCCAGTTCCGCCCATTCTCCGCCCCATGGCTGACTAA
TTTTTTTTATTTATGCAGAGGCCGAGGCCGCCTCGGCCTCTGAGCTATTCCAGAAGTAGTGAGGAGGCTT
TTTTGGAGGCCTAGGGACGTACCCAATTCGCCCTATAGTGAGTCGTATTACGCGCGCTCACTGGCCGTCG
TTTTACAACGTCGTGACTGGGAAAACCCTGGCGTTACCCAACTTAATCGCCTTGCAGCACATCCCCCTTT
CGCCAGCTGGCGTAATAGCGAAGAGGCCCGCACCGATCGCCCTTCCCAACAGTTGCGCAGCCTGAATGGC
GAATGGG
[124 nt withheld, positions 4628-4751]
C
[91 nt withheld, positions 4753-4843]
A
[49 nt withheld, positions 4845-4893]
CCTTTGACGTTGGAGTCCACGTTCTTT
[37 nt withheld, positions 4921-4957]
ACCCTATCTCGGTCTATTCTTTTGATTTATAAGGGATTTTGCCGATTTCGGCCTATTGGTTAAAAAATGA
GCTGATTTAACAAAAATTTAACGCGAATTTTAACAAAATATTAACGCTTACAATTTAGGTGGCACTTTTC
GGGGAAATGTGCGCGGAACCCCTATTTGTTTATTTTTCTAAATACATTCAAATATGTATCCGCTCATGAG
ACAATAACCCTGATAAATGCTTCAATAATATTGAAAAAGGAAGAGTATGAGTATTCAACATTTCCGTGTC
GCCCTTATTCCCTTTTTTGCGGCATTTTGCCTTCCTGTTTTTGCTCACCCAGAAACGCTGGTGAAAGTAA
AAGATGCTGAAGATCAGTTGGGTGCACGAGTGGGTTACATCGAACTGGATCTCAACAGCGGTAAGATCCT
TGAGAGTTTTCGCCCCGAAGAACGTTTTCCAATGATGAGCACTTTTAAAGTTCTGCTATGTGGCGCGGTA
TTATCCCGTATTGACGCCGGGCAAGAGCAACTCGGTCGCCGCATACACTATTCTCAGAATGACTTGGTTG
AGTACTCACCAGTCACAGAAAAGCATCTTACGGATGGCATGACAGTAAGAGAATTATGCAGTGCTGCCAT
AACCATGAGTGATAACACTGCGGCCAACTTACTTCTGACAACGATCGGAGGACCGAAGGAGCTAACCGCT
TTTTTGCACAACATGGGGGATCATGTAACTCGCCTTGATCGTTGGGAACCGGAGCTGAATGAAGCCATAC
CAAACGACGAGCGTGACACCACGATGCCTGTAGCAATGGCAACAACGTTGCGCAAACTATTAACTGGCGA
ACTACTTACTCTAGCTTCCCGGCAACAATTAATAGACTGGATGGAGGCGGATAAAGTTGCAGGACCACTT
CTGCGCTCGGCCCTTCCGGCTGGCTGGTTTATTGCTGATAAATCTGGAGCCGGTGAGCGTGGGTCTCGCG
GTATCATTGCAGCACTGGGGCCAGATGGTAAGCCCTCCCGTATCGTAGTTATCTACACGACGGGGAGTCA
GGCAACTATGGATGAACGAAATAGACAGATCGCTGAGATAGGTGCCTCACTGATTAAGCATTGGTAACTG
TCAGACCAAGTTTACTCATATATACTTTAGATTGATTTAAAACTTCATTTTTAATTTAAAAGGATCTAGG
TGAAGATCCTTTTTGATAATCTCATGACCAAAATCCCTTAACGTGAGTTTTCGTTCCACTGAGCGTCAGA
CCCCGTAGAAAAGATCAAAGGATCTTCTTGAGATCCTTTTTTTCTGCGCGTAATCTGCTGCTTGCAAACA
AAAAAACCACCGCTACCAGCGGTGGTTTGTTTGCCGGATCAAGAGCTACCAACTCTTTTTCCGAAGGTAA
CTGGCTTCAGCAGAGCGCAGATACCAAATACTGTTCTTCTAGTGTAGCCGTAGTTAGGCCACCACTTCAA
GAACTCTGTAGCACCGCCTACATACCTCGCTCTGCTAATCCTGTTACCAGTGGCTGCTGCCAGTGGCGAT
AAGTCGTGTCTTACCGGGTTGGACTCAAGACGATAGTTACCGGATAAGGCGCAGCGGTCGGGCTGAACGG
GGGGTTCGTGCACACAGCCCAGCTTGGAGCGAACGACCTACACCGAACTGAGATACCTACAGCGTGAGCT
ATGAGAAAGCGCCACGCTTCCCGAAGGGAGAAAGGCGGACAGGTATCCGGTAAGCGGCAGGGTCGGAACA
GGAGAGCGCACGAGGGAGCTTCCAGGGGGAAACGCCTGGTATCTTTATAGTCCTGTCGGGTTTCGCCACC
TCTGACTTGAGCGTCGATTTTTGTGATGCTCGTCAGGGGGGCGGAGCCTATGGAAAAACGCCAGCAACGC
GGCCTTTTTACGGTTCCTGGCCTTTTGCTGGCCTTTTGCTCACATGTTCTTTCCTGCGTTATCCCCTGAT
TCTGTGGATAACCGTATTACCGCCTTTGAGTGAGCTGATACCGCTCGCCGCAGCCGAACGACCGAGCGCA
GCGAGTCAGTGAGCGAGGAAGCGGAAGAGCGCCCAATACGCAAACCGCCTCTCCCCGCGCGTTGGCCGAT
TCATTAATGCAGCTGGCACGACAGGTTTCCCGACTGGAAAGCGGGCAGTGAGCGCAACGCAATTAATGTG
AGTTAGCTCACTCATTAGGCACCCCAGGCTTTACACTTTATGCTTCCGGCTCGTATGTTGTGTGGAATTG
TGAGCGGATAACAATTTCACACAGGAAACAGCTATGACCATGATTACGCCAAGCGCGCAATTAACCCTCA
CTAAAGGGAACAAAAGCTGGAGCTGCAAGCTTAATGTAGTCTTATGCAATACTCTTGTAGTCTTGCAACA
TGGTAACGATGAGTTAGCAACATGCCTTACAAGGAGAGAAAAAGCACCGTGCATGCCGATTGGTGGAAGT
AAGGTGGTACGATCGTGCCTTATTAGGAAGGCAACAGACGGGTCTGACATGGATTGGACGAACCACTGAA
TTGCCGCATTGCAGAGATATTGTATTTAAGTGCCTAGCTCGATACATAAACGGGTCTCTCTGGTTAGACC
AGATCTGAGCCTGGGAGCTCTCTGGCTAACTAGGGAACCCACTGCTTAAGCCTCAATAAAGCTTGCCTTG
AGTGCTTCAAGTAGTGTGTGCCCGTCTGTTGTGTGACTCTGGTAACTAGAGATCCCTCAGACCCTTTTAG
TCAGTGTGGAAAATCTCTAGCAGTGGCGCCCGAACAGGGACTTGAAAGCGAAAGGGAAACCAGAGGAGCT
CTCTCGACGCAGGACTCGGCTTGCTGAAGCGCGCACGGCAAGAGGCGAGGGGCGGCGACTGGTGAGTACG
CCAAAAATTTTGACTAGCGGAGGCTAGAAGGAGAGAGATGGGTGCGAGAGCGTCAGTATTAAGCGGGGGA
GAATTAGATCGCGATGGGAAAAAATTCGGTTAAGGCCAGGGGGAAAGAAAAAATATAAATTAAAACATAT
AGTATGGGCAAGCAGGGAGCTAGAACGATTCGCAGTTAATCCTGGCCTGTTAGAAACATCAGAAGGCTGT
AGACAAATACTGGGACAGCTACAACCATCCCTTCAGACAGGATCAGAAGAACTTAGATCATTATATAATA
CAGTAGCAACCCTCTATTGTGTGCATCAAAGGATAGAGATAAAAGACACCAAGGAAGCTTTAGACAAGAT
AGAGGAAGAGCAAAACAAAAGTAAGACCACCGCACAGCAAGCGGCCGCTGATCTTCAGACCTGGAGGAGG
AGATATGAGGGACAATTGGAGAAGTGAATTATATAAATATAAAGTAGTAAAAATTGAACCATTAGGAGTA
GCACCCACCAAGGCAAAGAGAAGAGTGGTGCAGAGAGAAAAAAGAGCAGTGGGAATAGGAGCTTTGTTCC
TTGGGTTCTTGGGAGCAGCAGGAAGCACTATGGGCGCAGCGTCAATGACGCTGACGGTACAGGCCAGACA
ATTATTGTCTGGTATAGTGCAGCAGCAGAACAATTTGCTGAGGGCTATTGAGGCGCAACAGCATCTGTTG
CAACTCACAGTCTGGGGCATCAAGCAGCTCCAGGCAAGAATCCTGGCTGTGGAAAGATACCTAAAGGATC
AACAGCTCCTGGGGATTTGGGGTTGCTCTGGAAAACTCATTTGCACCACTGCTGTGCCTTGGAATGCTAG
TTGGAGTAATAAATCTCTGGAACAGATTTGGAATCACACGACCTGGATGGAGTGGGACAGAGAAATTAAC
AATTACACAAGCTTAATACACTCCTTAATTGAAGAATCGCAAAACCAGCAAGAAAAGAATGAACAAGAAT
TATTGGAATTAGATAAATGGGCAAGTTTGTGGAATTGGTTTAACATAACAAATTGGCTGTGGTATATAAA
ATTATTCATAATGATAGTAGGAGGCTTGGTAGGTTTAAGAATAGTTTTTGCTGTACTTTCTATAGTGAAT
AGAGTTAGGCAGGGATATTCACCATTATCGTTTCAGACCCACCTCCCAACCCCGAGGGGACCCATGCATT
GCATCTCAATTAGTCAGCAACCAGGTGTGGAAAGTCCCCAGGCTCCCCAGCAGGCAGAAGTATGCAAAGC
ATGCGTCTCAATTAGTCAGCAACCATAGTCCCGCCCCTAACTCCGCCCATCCCGCCCCTAACTCCGCCCA
GTTCCGCCCATTCTCCGCCCCATGGCTGACTAATTTTTTTTATTTATGCAGAGGCCGAGGCCGCCTCGGC
CTCTGAGCTATTCCAGAAGTAGTGAGGAGGCTTTTTTGGAGGCCTAGGCTTTTGCAAAAAGCTTTCTAGA
GGTACCACCGGAGCTTACCATGACCGAGTACAAGCCCACGGTGCGCCTCGCCACCCGCGACGACGTCCCC
AGGGCCGTACGCACCCTCGCCGCCGCGTTCGCCGACTACCCCGCCACGCGCCACACCGTCGATCCGGACC
GCCACATCGAGCGGGTCACCGAGCTGCAAGAACTCTTCCTCACGCGCGTCGGGCTCGACATCGGCAAGGT
GTGGGTCGCGGACGACGGCGCCGCCGTGGCGGTCTGGACCACGCCGGAGAGCGTCGAAGCGGGGGCGGTG
TTCGCCGAGATCGGCCCGCGCATGGCCGAGTTGAGCGGTTCCCGGCTGGCCGCGCAGCAACAGATGGAAG
GCCTCCTGGCGCCGCACCGGCCCAAGGAGCCCGCGTGGTTCCTGGCCACCGTCGGCGTCTCGCCCGACCA
CCAGGGCAAGGGTCTGGGCAGCGCCGTCGTGCTCCCCGGAGTGGAGGCGGCCGAGCGCGCCGGGGTGCCC
GCCTTCCTGGAGACCTCCGCGCCCCGCAACCTCCCCTTCTACGAGCGGCTCGGCTTCACCGTCACCGCCG
ACGTCGAGGTGCCCGAAGGACCGCGCACCTGGTGCATGACCCGCAAGCCCGGTGCCAGTTAACGAATTCT
AGATCTTGAGACAAATGGCAGTATTCATCCACAATTTTAAAAGAAAAGGGGGGATTGGGGGGTACAGTGC
AGGGGAAAGAATAGTAGACATAATAGCAACAGACATACAAACTAAAGAATTACAAAAACAAATTACAAAA
ATTCAAAATTTTCGGGTTTATTACAGGGACAGCAGAGATCCACTTTGGCGCCGGCTCGAGGCCTGCAGGT
GCAAAGATGGATAAAGTTTTAAACAGAGAGGAATCTTTGCAGCTAATGGACCTTCTAGGTCTTGAAAGGA
GTGGGAATT
Features (pLannotate 1.2.2; 31 found; start..end, strand, type, name):
      1..1179    +  promoter       EF-1α promoter: strong constitutive promoter for human elongation factor EF-1α
   1196..3043    +  CDS            SALL4 (fragment): SALL4_HUMAN - Also known as ZNF797. Experimental evidence at protein level: Swiss-Prot protein existence level 1. Transcription factor with a key role in the maintenance and self-renewal of embryonic and hematopoietic stem cells. From Homo sapiens (Human).
   3059..3112    +  promoter       U6 promoter (fragment): RNA polymerase III promoter for human U6 snRNA
   3154..3742    +  misc_feature   WPRE: woodchuck hepatitis virus posttranscriptional regulatory element
   3793..3812    +  misc_feature   cPPT/CTS (fragment): central polypurine tract and central termination sequence of HIV-1
   3814..4047    +  LTR            3' LTR (ΔU3): self-inactivating 3' long terminal repeat (LTR) from HIV-1
   4125..4246    +  polyA_signal   SV40 poly(A) signal: SV40 polyadenylation signal
   4286..4421    +  rep_origin     SV40 ori: SV40 origin of replication
   4442..4460    -  promoter       T7 promoter: promoter for bacteriophage T7 RNA polymerase
   4468..4623    +  CDS            lacZα (fragment): LacZα fragment of β-galactosidase; lacZ fragment
   4628..5056    +  rep_origin     f1 ori (sequence partly withheld): f1 bacteriophage origin of replication; arrow indicates direction of (+) strand synthesis
   5109..5213    +  promoter       AmpR promoter: bla
   5214..6074    +  CDS            AmpR: β-lactamase; bla; confers resistance to ampicillin, carbenicillin, and related antibiotics
   6245..6833    +  rep_origin     ori: high-copy-number ColE1/pMB1/pBR322/pUC origin of replication
   7016..7108    +  CDS            lacI (fragment): lac repressor; lacI; The lac repressor binds to the lac operator to inhibit transcription in E. coli. This inhibition can be relieved by adding lactose or isopropyl-β-D-thiogalactopyranoside (IPTG).
   7121..7142    +  protein_bind   CAP binding site: CAP binding activates transcription in the presence of cAMP. E. coli catabolite activator protein
   7157..7187    +  promoter       lac promoter: promoter for the E. coli lac operon
   7195..7211    +  protein_bind   lac operator: The lac repressor binds to the lac operator to inhibit transcription in E. coli. This inhibition can be relieved by adding lactose or isopropyl-β-D-thiogalactopyranoside (IPTG). lac repressor encoded by lacI
   7256..7274    +  promoter       T3 promoter: promoter for bacteriophage T3 RNA polymerase
   7302..7528    +  promoter       RSV promoter: Rous sarcoma virus enhancer/promoter
   7529..7709    +  LTR            5' LTR (truncated): truncated 5' long terminal repeat (LTR) from HIV-1
   7756..7881    +  misc_feature   HIV-1 Ψ: packaging signal of human immunodeficiency virus type 1
   7865..8228    +  CDS            HIV-1 gag (fragment): gag protein from human immunodeficiency virus 1; gag
   8374..8607    +  misc_feature   RRE: The Rev response element (RRE) of HIV-1 allows for Rev-dependent mRNA export from the nucleus to the cytoplasm.
   8984..9010    +  CDS            Rev (fragment): human immunodeficiency virus 1 (HIV-1) Rev protein; rev; enhances nuclear export of unspliced and incompletely spliced viral mRNAs
   9017..9040    +  promoter       SV40 promoter (fragment): SV40 early promoter
   9041..9112    +  promoter       SV40 promoter (fragment): SV40 enhancer and early promoter
   9136..9271    +  rep_origin     SV40 ori: SV40 origin of replication
   9317..9913    +  CDS            PuroR (fragment): puromycin N-acetyltransferase; pac from Streptomyces; confers resistance to puromycin
   9962..10079   +  misc_feature   cPPT/CTS: central polypurine tract and central termination sequence of HIV-1
  10144..10210   +  CDS            small t antigen (fragment): SV40 (simian virus 40) small t antigen
