[The description below was written by a language model from this plasmid's Addgene catalogue record and pLannotate feature annotations shown in this document.]
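Description:
TFORF1282 is a lentiviral mammalian expression plasmid built on the pLX_TRC317 backbone from the Broad Institute Genetic Perturbation Platform. It carries the human transcription factor SALL4 (also called ZNF797) as a synthesized open reading frame of about 1.95 kb. It belongs to a barcoded transcription factor ORF collection in which each ORF is paired with a unique 24-bp barcode, so that individual factors can be identified in pooled overexpression screens. The barcode is not annotated as a separate feature in the table. In E. coli the plasmid replicates from a high-copy ColE1/pUC-type origin and is selected with ampicillin through the bla gene. An f1 origin and remnants of a lac/lacZα cloning region are also present. The depositor notes that the plasmid may recombine, a known risk for constructs carrying LTR repeats.

The sequenced 10.2 kb record shows a third-generation, self-inactivating design. An RSV promoter drives a truncated HIV-1 5' LTR, followed by the Ψ packaging signal with a partial gag sequence, the RRE for Rev-dependent export of the genomic RNA, and a ΔU3 3' LTR backed by an SV40 polyadenylation signal. Within the transfer region, an SV40 early promoter drives the puromycin N-acetyltransferase gene, which allows selection of transduced cells. A cPPT/CTS element, which aids nuclear import, sits downstream of that cassette. The strong constitutive EF-1α promoter then expresses the SALL4 coding sequence. A WPRE lies downstream of the ORF and enhances transcript stability and expression. A short U6 promoter fragment is annotated between the ORF and the WPRE, and it is too small to be a functional promoter. The construct is intended for stable SALL4 overexpression, for example in directed differentiation screens.
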