Addgene plasmid #143483: TFORF1282
Purpose: Lentiviral vector for overexpressing transcription factor ORFs with unique 24-bp barcodes. Barcodes facilitate identification of transcription factors in pooled screens.
Depositing lab: Feng Zhang. Depositing organization: Broad Institute. Publication: A transcription factor atlas of directed differentiation. Joung J, Ma S, Tay T, Geiger-Schuller KR, Kirchgatterer PC, Verdine VK, Guo B, Arias-Garcia MA, Allen WE, Singh A, Kuksenko O, Abudayyeh OO, Gootenberg JS, Fu Z, Macrae RK, Buenrostro JD, Regev A, Zhang F. Cell. 2023 Jan 5;186(1):209-229.e26. doi: 10.1016/j.cell.2022.11.026. PubMed 36608654.
Backbone
  Vector backbone: pLX_TRC317
  Backbone manufacturer: Broad Institute Genetic Perturbation Platform
  Backbone size w/o insert (bp): 8264
  Vector type: Mammalian Expression, Lentiviral
  Selectable markers: Puromycin
Growth in bacteria
  Bacterial resistance: Ampicillin, 100 μg/mL
  Growth temperature: 37°C
  Growth strain: NEB Stable
  Copy number: High Copy
Gene/Insert
  Gene/Insert name: SALL4
  Species: H. sapiens (human)
  Insert size (bp): 1952
  Entrez Gene: SALL4 (a.k.a. DRRS, HSAL4, IVIC, ZNF797)
  Promoter: EF1a
  Cloning method: Unknown
  Sequencing primers: 5′ GGGTGGAGACTGAAGTTAGGCCAG; 3′ CACATAGCGTAAAAGGAGCAACATAG
Terms and licenses: Academic/Nonprofit Terms; Industry Terms: Not Available to Industry
Depositor comments: NM_001318031,ENST00000395997 . The transcription factor ORF portion of this plasmid was synthesized by Genewiz. Please test multiple small colonies in case of plasmid recombination. To make this collection available in a timely manner, a portion of this collection was not fully sequenced by Addgene. If an Addgene verified full plasmid sequence is not available, please contact us prior to placing an order to request the full sequence.
How to cite: TFORF1282 was a gift from Feng Zhang (Addgene plasmid # 143483 ; http://n2t.net/addgene:143483 ; RRID:Addgene_143483)
